>Addgene plasmid #147663 | pAc5.1B-EGFP-DmPAN3-L676EG683ET408FC421FI555F_U | depositor full sequence | sequence record 290110 | Full Sequence
CTTCAAGGAATTAATTCTATATTCTAAAAACACAAATGATACTTCTAAAAAAAATCATGAATGGCATCAA
CTCTGAATCAAATCTTTGCAGATGCACCTACTTCTCATTTCCACTGTCACATCATTTTTCCAGATCTCGC
TGCCTGTTATGTGGCCCACAAACCAAGACACGTTTTATGGCCATTAAAGCTGGCTGATCGTCGCCAAACA
CCAAATACATATCAATATGTACATTCGAGAAAGAAGCGATCAAAGAAGCGTCTTCGGGCGAGTAGGAGAA
TGCGGAGGAGAAGGAGAACGAGCTGATCTAGTATCTCTCCACAATCCAATGCCAACTGACCAACTGGCCA
TATTCGGAGCAATTTGAAGCCAATTTCCATCGCCTGGCGATCGCTCCATTCTTGGCTATATGTTTTTCAC
CGTTCCCGGGGCCATTTTCAAAGACTCGTCGGTAAGATAAGATTGTGTCACTCGCTGTCTCTCTTCATTT
GTCGAAGAATGCTGAGGAATTTCGCGATGACGTCGGCGAGTATTTTGAAGAATGAGAATAATTTGTATTT
ATACGAAAATCAGTTAGTGGAATTTTCTACAAAAACATGTTATCTATAGATAATTTTGTTGCAAAATATG
TTGACTATGACAAAGATTGTATGTATATACCTTTAATGTATTCTCATTTTCTTATGTATTTATAATGGCA
ATGATGATACTGATGATATTTTAAGATGATGCCAGACCACAGGCTGATTTCTGCGTCTTTTGCCGAACGC
AGTGCATGTGCGGTTGTTGTTTTTTGGAATAGTTTCAATTTTCGGACTGTCCGCTTTGATTTCAGTTTCT
TGGCTTATTCAAAAAGCAAAGTAAAGCCAAAAAAGCGAGATGGCAATACCAAATGCGGCAAAACGGTAGT
GGAAGGAAAGGGGTGCGGGGCAGCGGAAGGAAGGGTGGGGCGGGGCGTGGCGGGGTCTGTGGCTGGGCGC
GACGTCACCGACGTTGGAGCCACTCCTTTGACCATGTGTGCGTGTGTGTATTATTCGTGTCTCGCCACTC
GCCGGTTGTTTTTTTCTTTTTATCTCGCTCTCTCTAGCGCCATCTCGTACGCATGCTCAACGCACCGCAT
GTTGCCGTGTCCTTTATGCGTCATTTTGGCTCGAAATAGGCAATTATTTAAACAAAGATTAGTCAACGAA
AACGCTAAAATAAATAAGTCTACAATATGGTTACTTATTGCCATGTGTGTGCAGCCAACGATAGCAACAA
AAGCAACAACACAGTGGCTTTCCCTCTTTCACTTTTTGTTTGCAAGCGCGTGCGAGCAAGACGGCACGAC
CGGCAAACGCAATTACGCTGACAAAGAGCAGACGAAGTTTTGGCCGAAAAACATCAAGGCGCCTGATACG
AATGCATTTGCAATAACAATTGCGATATTTAATATTGTTTATGAAGCTGTTTGACTTCAAAACACACAAA
AAAAAAAATAAAACAAATTATTTGAAAGAGAATTAGGAATCGGACAGCTTATCGTTACGGGCTAACAGCA
CACCGAGACGAAATAGCTTACCTGACGTCACAGCCTCTGGAAGAACTGCCGCCAAGCAGAGAGAGAGAGA
AAAAGAGGGAGAGCAGCTTAGACCGCATGTGCTTGTGTGTGAGGCGTCTCTCTCTTCGTCTCCTGTTTGC
GCAAACGCATAGACTGCACTGAGAAAATCGATTACCTATTTTTTATGAATGAATATTTGCACTATTACTA
TTCAAAACTATTAAGATAGCAATCACATTCAATAGCCAAATACTATACCACCTGAGCGATGCAACGAAAT
GATCAATTTGAGCAAAAATGCTGCATATTTAGGACGGCATCATTATAGAAATGCTTCTTGCTGTGTACTT
TTCTCTCGTCTGGCAGCTGTTTCGCCGTTATTGTTAAAACCGGCTTAAGTTAGGTGTGTTTTCTACGACT
AGTGATGCCCCTACTAGAAGATGTGTGTTGCACAAATGTCCCTGAATAACCAATTTGAAGTGCAGATAGC
AGTAAACGTAAGCTAATATGAATATTATTTAACTGTAATGTTTTAATATCGCTGGACATTACTAATAAAC
CCACTATAAACACATGTACATATGTATGTTTTGGCATACAATGAGTAGTTGGGGAAAAAATGTGTAAAAG
CACCGTGACCATCACAGCATAAAGATAACCAGCTGAAGTATCGAATATGAGTAACCCCCAAATTGAATCA
CATGCCGCAACTGATAGGACCCATGGAAGTACACTCTTCATGGCGATATACAAGACACACACAAGCACGA
ACACCCAGTTGCGGAGGAAATTCTCCGTAAATGAAAACCCAATCGGCGAACAATTCATACCCATATATGG
TAAAAGTTTTGAACGCGACTTGAGAGCGGAGAGCATTGCGGCTGATAAGGTTTTAGCGCTAAGCGGGCTT
TATAAAACGGGCTGCGGGACCAGTTTTCATATCACTACCGTTTGAGTTCTTGTGCTGTGTGGATACTCCT
CCCGACACAAAGCCGCTCCATCAGCCAGCAGTCGTCTAATCCAGAGACCCCGGATCGGGGTACCAACATG
GTGAGCAAGGGCGAGGAGCTGTTCACCGGGGTGGTGCCCATCCTGGTCGAGCTGGACGGCGACGTAAACG
GCCACAAGTTCAGCGTGTCCGGCGAGGGCGAGGGCGATGCCACCTACGGCAAGCTGACCCTGAAGTTCAT
CTGCACCACCGGCAAGCTGCCCGTGCCCTGGCCCACCCTCGTGACCACCCTGACCTACGGCGTGCAGTGC
TTCAGCCGCTACCCCGACCACATGAAGCAGCACGACTTCTTCAAGTCCGCCATGCCCGAAGGCTACGTCC
AGGAGCGCACCATCTTCTTCAAGGACGACGGCAACTACAAGACCCGCGCCGAGGTGAAGTTCGAGGGCGA
CACCCTGGTGAACCGCATCGAGCTGAAGGGCATCGACTTCAAGGAGGACGGCAACATCCTGGGGCACAAG
CTGGAGTACAACTACAACAGCCACAACGTCTATATCATGGCCGACAAGCAGAAGAACGGCATCAAGGTGA
ACTTCAAGATCCGCCACAACATCGAGGACGGCAGCGTGCAGCTCGCCGACCACTACCAGCAGAACACCCC
CATCGGCGACGGCCCCGTGCTGCTGCCCGACAACCACTACCTGAGCACCCAGTCCGCCCTGAGCAAAGAC
CCCAACGAGAAGCGCGATCACATGGTCCTGCTGGAGTTCGTGACCGCCGCCGGGATCACTCTCGGCATGG
ACGAGCTGTACAAGCCAAGCTTGAATTCTATGTGCTCGACTTATGGACTCTTATCTTTTGAGTTTTCAGA
TACGGCTGCTATGGATCCAATTTTCTTCTCGCCAACGAATGGAATACCGTCAGAGAGTAAACTCGCCACT
TATATGAATCGACAGAATGTCGCCACACCGAGCGGTTATGGGCTGAATAACGGGTTCTCACTACTTAATT
TGGATTCGCCCCTAAATAAAAAGTCCCAGGTCACGCCGCAGTCGCCCGAGTTCATTCCAACGCGCCTTGG
CTCGACGCCCAACTTCTATGCACCATATCACAACGCGCCCATGCAATTAAGTAATGGGCTCAATGGCGTC
AATGGGTTAACAGCCGCCGCAGCAGCAGCAGCAGCAGCCGCCGCCGCCGCCGCAGCAGCAGTTCCCTCCT
CCACGTCATCGGCGTCCTCCGCCTCGGTGACCATCAGCAAAACGGCCAACGGTGGCGCCTCCATGCTCGC
CCTGCAAAAGACCGCATCCATCGCCTCTGTAACCATCGCACAACAGCAGCCACAGCATCCACAGAAACAG
CAACAGCATCCGCCGTCGGTGGGCGGAGGAGCTGTGTCCGCCGCCTCCGCCCCCATTGCCATTAGTGGCG
CTCCACCGAATCCCGCCGCAGCTCCGTTCGTCAGCAGCATGTCCGCTCAGACGCCGCTCAAGGGGAGGGG
CGCCATGATGCGCCAGGAATCACCAACGGCAGCCATGATTTCGGGCGCAGGGCCAGGTGAGAAGTCGCCA
CCGCACGGGATGACGCCGCACGGAGCATCGCCCATACCATCAGCGCTGCCCACCAGCGTGCACCAGGAGA
ACGTAGGCGGCACCATATACTTCTATCCGACTGCCAACGCACAGAACAGCCAGCCCGTCGTCAATTCCAT
GGTGGTGGATGGAACGCATCCGGCTCTCCATGGCGTGAGTGCTGTGGCGCCGATGAGTGCGGGCGTTCCG
GCGGCCATGATGTACACGGGGCATGTGTATCCGGGACCGTCCTCCAACGTGGTCACCATGCAGCCAAAGA
CGCTGCTGGAGTCGGCCTTCTTTATGCCCGACGAGATGCGCGCCGAAGTCCTCGCCCGCAACGAGATCTC
TAACCTGATCATGGACGCAGCGGAGGCTGCGCAGCACGCTCTACCGCTGGAGGTGGAGAACTACCATGCC
CTGTATCCACTGGAACCGCCGGCGCAGCCGTTGCACGCCAAGCTCACGTTCCCCGCCACCTTCTATAGGG
CCACGCACAACACGACGGGCTACAAGTACTTCCTGCGAAGAATACATGGTTTCCGCCTGCAGTCGACCAA
GTGCATGACGCTGGTGGAGATGTGGAAGAAGCTGCAGCACACGAATGTGGTACAACTGCGTGAGGTGTTC
ACGACGAAAGCATTTGGTGATAACTCTTTAGTATTAGTGTACGACTATCATCCCGGCTCACAAACATTAC
TGGCCAAATACTTCACTCCGGCGCCAGAGACCAACGGGTACACTGATCCATTCCAAGGCGAGGCCCGCCC
CTTCAGTCATAAGAGTAACATGCAGCGAACGAGCAATGGACCGCTGCTACCGGAGGCCACCATCTGGTCG
ATCATCATGCAGCTGACCGCCGGCTTAAAAGCCATCCACCATGCCGGTCTTGCCTGCAAGGTTCTGGATC
CCACAAAGATTTTCGTGACGGGCAAGCGTGTACGGTTTAGCTCATGCTGCATTTCGGATATAACGCAATT
CGATCCGAATGCATCCAATCCCTTGGCGCTGGTTAATATGCATCAGCAGGACGATCTGACCGCTTTGGGT
CGCTTAGTATTAGCTTTGGCCTGCCGCTGTCTTCAATCCGTGCAACGCGACAATGTCCAGTCCAGCATCG
ATATGGTCACGCGAAACTACTCCACCGATCTGCGAAACTTTATTGTTTACCTCTTCACCACCAATAATCG
TCGCTCCGTGACCGACCTGATGCCGATGATTGGTGCCCGCTTCTATACGCAACTGGATGCACTGCAGAGC
AAAATTGATATGCAGGAGGACGAGGAAGCCAAGGAGATGGAGAACGAGCGGTTATATCGCATTTTGGTCA
AACTTAATAGCATCAACGAGCGACCCGACTTTAATCTGGACTGCACTTGGTCTGAGACTGGTGATAGATA
CATGTTGAAATTATTCCGTGATTATTTGTTCCATTCCGTCACTGAGGATGGCCGGCCCTGGCTAGATCAC
GCACACATTGTACAATGCCTCAACAAGCTGGATGCTGGCTCCATAGAGCGCGTGCAACTGATGTCCCGCG
ACGAGCAATCGGTACTCATCGTCTCCTATGCTGAACTCAAGAATTGTCTGGAGAACGCCTTCTCCGAACT
GATGTCAAGTGCGGCCAACTGAGCGGCCGCTCGAGTCTAGAGGGCCCGCGGTTCGAAGGTAAGCCTATCC
CTAACCCTCTCCTCGGTCTCGATTCTACGCGTACCGGTCATCATCACCATCACCATTGAGTTTAAACCCG
CTGATCAGCCTCGACTGTGCCTTCTAAGGCCTGAGCTCGCTGATCAGCCTCGATCGAGGATCCAGACATG
ATAAGATACATTGATGAGTTTGGACAAACCACAACTAGAATGCAGTGAAAAAAATGCTTTATTTGTGAAA
TTTGTGATGCTATTGCTTTATTTGTAACCATTATAAGCTGCAATAAACAAGTTAACAACAACAATTGCAT
TCATTTTATGTTTCAGGTTCAGGGGGAGGTGTGGGAGGTTTTTTAAAGCAAGTAAAACCTCTACAAATGT
GGTATGGCTGATTATGATCAGTCGACCGATGCCCTTGAGAGCCTTCAACCCAGTCAGCTCCTTCCGGTGG
GCGCGGGGCATGACTATCGTCGCCGCACTTATGACTGTCTTCTTTATCATGCAACTCGTAGGACAGGTGC
CGGCAGCGCTCTGGGTCATTTTCGGCGAGGACCGCTTTCGCTGGAGCGCGACGATGATCGGCCTGTCGCT
TGCGGTATTCGGAATCTTGCACGCCCTCGCTCAAGCCTTCGTCACTGGTCCCGCCACCAAACGTTTCGGC
GAGAAGCAGGCCATTATCGCCGGCATGGCGGCCGACGCGCTGGGCTACGTCTTGCTGGCGTTCGCGACGC
GAGGCTGGATGGCCTTCCCCATTATGATTCTTCTCGCTTCCGGCGGCATCGGGATGCCCGCGTTGCAGGC
CATGCTGTCCAGGCAGGTAGATGACGACCATCAGGGACAGCTTCAAGGATCGCTCGCGGCTCTTACCAGC
CAGCAAAAGGCCAGGAACCGTAAAAAGGCCGCGTTGCTGGCGTTTTTCCATAGGCTCCGCCCCCCTGACG
AGCATCACAAAAATCGACGCTCAAGTCAGAGGTGGCGAAACCCGACAGGACTATAAAGATACCAGGCGTT
TCCCCCTGGAAGCTCCCTCGTGCGCTCTCCTGTTCCGACCCTGCCGCTTACCGGATACCTGTCCGCCTTT
CTCCCTTCGGGAAGCGTGGCGCTTTCTCAATGCTCACGCTGTAGGTATCTCAGTTCGGTGTAGGTCGTTC
GCTCCAAGCTGGGCTGTGTGCACGAACCCCCCGTTCAGCCCGACCGCTGCGCCTTATCCGGTAACTATCG
TCTTGAGTCCAACCCGGTAAGACACGACTTATCGCCACTGGCAGCAGCCACTGGTAACAGGATTAGCAGA
GCGAGGTATGTAGGCGGTGCTACAGAGTTCTTGAAGTGGTGGCCTAACTACGGCTACACTAGAAGGACAG
TATTTGGTATCTGCGCTCTGCTGAAGCCAGTTACCTTCGGAAAAAGAGTTGGTAGCTCTTGATCCGGCAA
ACAAACCACCGCTGGTAGCGGTGGTTTTTTTGTTTGCAAGCAGCAGATTACGCGCAGAAAAAAAGGATCT
CAAGAAGATCCTTTGATCTTTTCTACGGGGTCTGACGCTCAGTGGAACGAAAACTCACGTTAAGGGATTT
TGGTCATGAGATTATCAAAAAGGATCTTCACCTAGATCCTTTTAAATTAAAAATGAAGTTTTAAATCAAT
CTAAAGTATATATGAGTAAACTTGGTCTGACAGTTACCAATGCTTAATCAGTGAGGCACCTATCTCAGCG
ATCTGTCTATTTCGTTCATCCATAGTTGCCTGACTCCCCGTCGTGTAGATAACTACGATACGGGAGGGCT
TACCATCTGGCCCCAGTGCTGCAATGATACCGCGAGACCCACGCTCACCGGCTCCAGATTTATCAGCAAT
AAACCAGCCAGCCGGAAGGGCCGAGCGCAGAAGTGGTCCTGCAACTTTATCCGCCTCCATCCAGTCTATT
AATTGTTGCCGGGAAGCTAGAGTAAGTAGTTCGCCAGTTAATAGTTTGCGCAACGTTGTTGCCATTGCTG
CAGGCATCGTGGTGTCACGCTCGTCGTTTGGTATGGCTTCATTCAGCTCCGGTTCCCAACGATCAAGGCG
AGTTACATGATCCCCCATGTTGTGCAAAAAAGCGGTTAGCTCCTTCGGTCCTCCGATCGTTGTCAGAAGT
AAGTTGGCCGCAGTGTTATCACTCATGGTTATGGCAGCACTGCATAATTCTCTTACTGTCATGCCATCCG
TAAGATGCTTTTCTGTGACTGGTGAGTACTCAACCAAGTCATTCTGAGAATAGTGTATGCGGCGACCGAG
TTGCTCTTGCCCGGCGTCAACACGGGATAATACCGCGCCACATAGCAGAACTTTAAAAGTGCTCATCATT
GGAAAACGTTCTTCGGGGCGAAAACTCTCAAGGATCTTACCGCTGTTGAGATCCAGTTCGATGTAACCCA
CTCGTGCACCCAACTGATCTTCAGCATCTTTTACTTTCACCAGCGTTTCTGGGTGAGCAAAAACAGGAAG
GCAAAATGCCGCAAAAAAGGGAATAAGGGCGACACGGAAATGTTGAATACTCATACTCTTCCTTTTTCAA
TATTATTGAAGCATTTATCAGGGTTATTGTCTCATGAGCGGATACATATTTGAATGTATTTAGAAAAATA
AACAAATAGGGGTTCCGCGCACATTTCCCCGAAAAGTGCCACCTGACGTCTAAGAAACCATTATTATCAT
GACATTAACCTATAAAAATAGGCGTATCACGAGGCCCTTTCGT
Features (pLannotate 1.2.2; 10 found; start..end, strand, type, name):
     56..2568    +  promoter       Ac5 promoter: Drosophila melanogaster actin 5C promoter
   2588..3304    +  CDS            EGFP: EGFP is a basic (constitutively fluorescent) green fluorescent protein published in 1996, derived from Aequorea victoria. It is reported to be a rapidly-maturing weak dimer with moderate acid sensitivity.
   3320..5689    +  CDS            PAN3: PAN3_DROME - Experimental evidence at protein level: Swiss-Prot protein existence level 1. Regulatory subunit of the poly(A)-nuclease (PAN) deadenylation complex, one of two cytoplasmic mRNA deadenylases involved in general and miRNA-mediated mRNA turnover. PAN specifically shortens poly(A) tails of RNA and the activity is stimulated by poly(A)-binding protein (PABP). PAN deadenylation is followed by rapid degradation of the shortened mRNA tails by the CCR4-NOT complex. Deadenylated mRNAs are then degraded by two alternative mechanisms, namely exosome-mediated 3'-5' exonucleolytic degradation,
   5728..5769    +  CDS            V5 tag: epitope tag from simian virus 5
   5869..6003    -  polyA_signal   SV40 poly(A) signal: SV40 polyadenylation signal
   6026..6110    -  CDS            large T antigen (fragment): large T antigen from SV40 (simian virus 40)
   6111..6581    +  CDS            TcR (fragment): tetracycline efflux protein; tet; confers resistance to tetracycline
   6625..7213    -  rep_origin     ori: high-copy-number ColE1/pMB1/pBR322/pUC origin of replication
   7384..8244    -  CDS            AmpR: β-lactamase; bla; confers resistance to ampicillin, carbenicillin, and related antibiotics
   8245..8349    -  promoter       AmpR promoter: bla
