[The description below was written by a language model from this plasmid's Addgene catalogue record and pLannotate feature annotations shown in this document.]
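Description:
pAc5.1B-EGFP-DmPAN3-L676EG683ET408FC421FI555F_U is an insect-cell expression plasmid of about 8.4 kb that produces a GFP-tagged, multiply mutated form of Drosophila melanogaster PAN3. The catalogue lists the backbone as unknown, although the name and the annotated parts point to a pAc5.1-style vector. It is maintained in E. coli through a ColE1/pUC-type origin and selected with ampicillin via the β-lactamase gene and its bla promoter. The feature annotation describes that origin as high-copy, whereas the catalogue entry lists the plasmid as low copy. Short annotated fragments of a tetracycline resistance gene and SV40 large T antigen appear to be non-functional backbone remnants. No marker for selection in insect cells is annotated.

Expression is driven by the constitutive Drosophila actin 5C (Ac5) promoter, followed by EGFP and then the PAN3 coding sequence (CG11486, taken from clone LD14901), an arrangement consistent with an N-terminal EGFP fusion. A V5 epitope tag is annotated downstream of PAN3, but the record does not show whether it is translated in frame or excluded by a stop codon. An SV40 polyadenylation signal follows the cassette.

PAN3 is the regulatory subunit of the PAN2–PAN3 deadenylase complex, which shortens mRNA poly(A) tails in general and miRNA-mediated mRNA turnover. The insert carries five substitutions: L676E, G683E, T408F, C421F and I555F. The record does not state what each one disrupts. The associated study concerns the structure of the PAN3 pseudokinase and its interactions with PAN2 and GW182 proteins, so the construct was probably used as an interaction-deficient mutant in Drosophila cell assays such as localisation or co-immunoprecipitation. The deposited sequence may be theoretical rather than fully verified.
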