Addgene plasmid #147663: pAc5.1B-EGFP-DmPAN3-L676EG683ET408FC421FI555F_U
Purpose: Insect Expression of DmPAN3-L676EG683ET408FC421FI555F
Depositing lab: Elisa Izaurralde. Depositing organization: Max Planck Institute for Developmental Biology. Publication: Structure of the PAN3 pseudokinase reveals the basis for interactions with the PAN2 deadenylase and the GW182 proteins. Christie M, Boland A, Huntzinger E, Weichenrieder O, Izaurralde E. Mol Cell. 2013 Aug 8;51(3):360-73. doi: 10.1016/j.molcel.2013.07.011. PubMed 23932717.
Backbone
  Vector backbone: Unknown
  Vector type: Insect Expression
Growth in bacteria
  Bacterial resistance: Ampicillin, 100 μg/mL
  Growth temperature: 37°C
  Growth strain: DH5alpha
  Copy number: Low Copy
Gene/Insert
  Gene/Insert name: DmPAN3-L676EG683ET408FC421FI555F
  Species: D. melanogaster (fly)
  Entrez Gene: CG11486 (a.k.a. Dmel_CG11486, Dmel\CG11486, PAN3)
  Cloning method: Unknown
Terms and licenses: Academic/Nonprofit Terms; Industry Terms: Not Available to Industry
Depositor comments: Sequence extracted from clone LD14901 Plasmids from this collection were made available to the research community and donated after the lab closed. Please note that the sequence provided by the depositing laboratory may be theoretical/predicted or based on Sanger sequencing results. There may be discrepancies between sequencing results obtained by Addgene and the depositor sequence. If an Addgene verified sequence is not available, please contact before placing your order to request that our lab fully sequence the plasmid.
How to cite: pAc5.1B-EGFP-DmPAN3-L676EG683ET408FC421FI555F_U was a gift from Elisa Izaurralde (Addgene plasmid # 147663 ; http://n2t.net/addgene:147663 ; RRID:Addgene_147663)
